>Addgene plasmid #199061 | pGLDV_1 [18o1G] | addgene full sequence | sequence record 397983 | Addgene NGS Result
TAGCGTGCGAACAGCACGCTATTGTTGTATCATTACTCGCATCCATTCTCAGGCTGTCTCGTCTCGTCTC
CGAGCTCTTCAATGAGGAGTGAGACCGAAAGTGAAACGTGATTTCATGCGTCATTTTGAACATTTTGTAA
ATCTTATTTAATAATGTGTGCGGCAATTCACATTTAATTTATGAATGTTTTCTTAACATCGCGGCAACTC
AAGAAACGGCAGGTTCGGATCTTAGCTACTAGAGAAAGAGGAGAAATACTAGATGCGTAAAGGCGAAGAA
CTGTTCACTGGTGTCGTCCCTATTCTGGTGGAACTGGATGGTGATGTCAACGGTCATAAGTTTTCCGTGC
GTGGCGAGGGTGAAGGTGACGCAACTAATGGTAAACTGACGCTGAAGTTCATCTGTACTACTGGTAAACT
GCCGGTTCCTTGGCCGACTCTGGTAACGACGCTGACTTATGGTGTTCAGTGCTTTGCTCGTTATCCGGAC
CATATGAAGCAGCATGACTTCTTCAAGTCCGCCATGCCGGAAGGCTATGTGCAGGAACGCACGATTTCCT
TTAAGGATGACGGCACGTACAAAACGCGTGCGGAAGTGAAATTTGAAGGCGATACCCTGGTAAACCGCAT
TGAGCTGAAAGGCATTGACTTTAAAGAGGACGGCAATATCCTGGGCCATAAGCTGGAATACAATTTTAAC
AGCCACAATGTTTACATCACCGCCGATAAACAAAAAAATGGCATTAAAGCGAATTTTAAAATTCGCCACA
ACGTGGAGGATGGCAGCGTGCAGCTGGCTGATCACTACCAGCAAAACACTCCAATCGGTGATGGTCCTGT
TCTGCTGCCAGACAATCACTATCTGAGCACGCAAAGCGTTCTGTCTAAAGATCCGAACGAGAAACGCGAT
CATATGGTTCTGCTGGAGTTCGTAACCGCAGCGGGCATCACGCATGGTATGGATGAACTGTACAAATGAT
TCAGCCAAAAAACTTAAGACCGCCGGTCTTGTCCACTACCTTGCAGTAATGCGGTGGACAGGATCGGCGG
TTTTCTTTTCTCTTCTCAAGGTCTCACGCTAGCATGAAGAGCACCCCAGGATACATAGATTACCACAACT
CCGAGCCCTTCCACCTAGCGTGCTAACCACGCACGCTATTGTTGTATAGGCTAGGTGGAGGCTCAGTGAT
GATAAGTCTGCGATGGTGGATGCATGTGTCATGGTCATAGCTGTTTCCTGTGTGAAATTGTTATCCGCTC
AGAGGGCACAATCCTATTCCGCGCTATCCGACAATCTCCAAGACATTAGGTGGAGTTCAGTTCGGCGTAT
GGCATATGTCGCTGGAAAGAACATGTGAGCAAAAGGCCAGCAAAAGGCCAGGAACCGTAAAAAGGCCGCG
TTGCTGGCGTTTTTCCATAGGCTCCGCCCCCCTGACGAGCATCACAAAAATCGACGCTCAAGTCAGAGGT
GGCGAAACCCGACAGGACTATAAAGATACCAGGCGTTTCCCCCTGGAAGCTCCCTCGTGCGCTCTCCTGT
TCCGACCCTGCCGCTTACCGGATACCTGTCCGCCTTTCTCCCTTCGGGAAGCGTGGCGCTTTCTCATAGC
TCACGCTGTAGGTATCTCAGTTCGGTGTAGGTCGTTCGCTCCAAGCTGGGCTGTGTGCACGAACCCCCCG
TTCAGCCCGACCGCTGCGCCTTATCCGGTAACTATCGTCTTGAGTCCAACCCGGTAAGACACGACTTATC
GCCACTGGCAGCAGCCACTGGTAACAGGATTAGCAGAGCGAGGTATGTAGGCGGTGCTACAGAGTTCTTG
AAGTGGTGGCCTAACTACGGCTACACTAGAAGAACAGTATTTGGTATCTGCGCTCTGCTGAAGCCAGTTA
CCTTCGGAAAAAGAGTTGGTAGCTCTTGATCCGGCAAACAAACCACCGCTGGTAGCGGTGGTTTTTTTGT
TTGCAAGCAGCAGATTACGCGCAGAAAAAAAGGATCTCAAGAAGATCCTTTGATCTTTTCTACGGGGTCT
GACGCTCTATTCAACAAAGCCGCCGTCCCGTCAAGTCAGCGTAAATGGGTAGGGGGCTTCAAATCGTCCT
CGTGATACCAATTCGGAGCCTGCTTTTTTGTACAAACTTGTTGATAATGGCAATTCAAGGATCTTCACCT
AGATCCTTTTAAATTAAAAATGAAGTTTTAAATCAATCTAAAGTATATATGAGTAAACTTGGTCTGACAG
TTACCAATGCTTAATCAGTGAGGCACCTATCTCAGCGATCTGTCTATTTCGTTCATCCATAGTTGCCTGA
CTCCCCGTCGTGTAGATAACTACGATACGGGAGGGCTTACCATCTGGCCCCAGTGCTGCAATGATACCGC
GAGAGCCACGCTCACCGGCTCCAGATTTATCAGCAATAAACCAGCCAGCCGGAAGGGCCGAGCGCAGAAG
TGGTCCTGCAACTTTATCCGCCTCCATCCAGTCTATTAATTGTTGCCGGGAAGCTAGAGTAAGTAGTTCG
CCAGTTAATAGTTTGCGCAACGTTGTTGCCATTGCTACAGGCATCGTGGTGTCACGCTCGTCGTTTGGTA
TGGCTTCATTCAGCTCCGGTTCCCAACGATCAAGGCGAGTTACATGATCCCCCATGTTGTGCAAAAAAGC
GGTTAGCTCCTTCGGTCCTCCGATCGTTGTCAGAAGTAAGTTGGCCGCAGTGTTATCACTCATGGTTATG
GCAGCACTGCATAATTCTCTTACTGTCATGCCATCCGTAAGATGCTTTTCTGTGACTGGTGAGTACTCAA
CCAAGTCATTCTGAGAATAGTGTATGCGGCGACCGAGTTGCTCTTGCCCGGCGTCAATACGGGATAATAC
CGCGCCACATAGCAGAACTTTAAAAGTGCTCATCATTGGAAAACGTTCTTCGGGGCGAAAACTCTCAAGG
ATCTTACCGCTGTTGAGATCCAGTTCGATGTAACCCACTCGTGCACCCAACTGATCTTCAGCATCTTTTA
CTTTCACCAGCGTTTCTGGGTGAGCAAAAACAGGAAGGCAAAATGCCGCAAAAAAGGGAATAAGGGCGAC
ACGGAAATGTTGAATACTCATACTCTTCCTTTTTCAATATTATTGAAGCATTTATCAGGGTTATTGTCTC
ATGAGCGGATACATATTTGAATGTATTTAGAAAAATAAACAAATAGGGGTTCCGCGCACATTTCCCCGAA
AAGTGCCAGATACCTGAAACAAAACCCATCGTACGGCCAAGGAAGTCTCCAATAACTGTGATCCACCACA
AGCGCCAGGGTTTTCCCAGTCACGACGTTGTAAAACGACGGCCAGTCATGCATAATCCGCACGCATCTGG
AATAAGGAAGTGCCATTCCGCCTGACCT
Features (pLannotate 1.2.2; 6 found; start..end, strand, type, name):
    263..976     +  CDS            superfolder GFP: GFP variant that folds robustly even when fused to poorly folded proteins (Pédelacq et al., 2006)
   1412..2000    -  rep_origin     ori: high-copy-number ColE1/pMB1/pBR322/pUC origin of replication
   2117..2141    -  protein_bind   attB1: mutant version of attB; recombination site for the Gateway® BP reaction BP Clonase™
   2241..3101    -  CDS            AmpR: β-lactamase; bla; confers resistance to ampicillin, carbenicillin, and related antibiotics
   3102..3206    -  promoter       AmpR promoter: bla
   3293..3336    -  CDS            lacZα (fragment): LacZα fragment of β-galactosidase; lacZ fragment
