[The description below was written by a language model from this plasmid's Addgene catalogue record and pLannotate feature annotations shown in this document.]
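Description:
pGLDV_1 [18o1G] is an empty synthetic-biology backbone of about 3.4 kb that serves as an "odd" level acceptor vector in a hierarchical DNA assembly scheme. The record notes that part of the plasmid derives from an earlier published assembly toolkit, consistent with a system in which constructs alternate between odd and even levels as parts are combined into progressively larger assemblies. No separate backbone name is given and there is no insert. It is propagated in E. coli on a high-copy ColE1/pUC-type origin of replication and selected with ampicillin through a β-lactamase gene driven by its native bla promoter.

The functional payload is a superfolder GFP coding sequence that acts as a dropout marker. During an assembly reaction the incoming parts replace this cassette, so colonies carrying correctly assembled products lose fluorescence and can be distinguished visually from colonies retaining the uncut vector. The feature table does not annotate the promoter driving the reporter or the restriction sites flanking the dropout, so these details are not stated. The depositor does indicate that expression is glucose-repressible and that unrepressed expression can lead to escape mutants. The depositor's comment calls the reporter sfYFP, whereas the purpose field and the sequence annotation both identify it as sfGFP. The annotation also picks up a short attB1-like Gateway site and a small lacZα fragment, which are probably leftover backbone sequence or incidental matches rather than working elements. The plasmid comes from a toolkit built for high-throughput identification of functional origins of replication in non-model bacteria.
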