Addgene plasmid #199061: pGLDV_1 [18o1G]
Purpose: (Empty Backbone) Odd assembly vector with sfGFP dropout for Odd level assemblies
Depositing lab: Charlie Gilbert & Nili Ostrov & Cultivarium Tools. Depositing organization: Cultivarium, Convergent Research. Publication: A scalable framework for high-throughput identification of functional origins of replication in non-model bacteria. Gilbert C, Brumwell SL, Crits-Christoph A, Kang SC, Martin-Moldes Z, Alsharif W, Esmurria A, Nguyen M-A, Lee HH, Ostrov N. bioRxiv 2023.05.19.541510 10.1101/2023.05.19.541510.
Backbone
  Vector backbone: n/a
  Vector type: Synthetic Biology
Growth in bacteria
  Bacterial resistance: Ampicillin, 100 μg/mL
  Growth temperature: 37°C
  Growth strain: E. coli Zymo 10B
  Growth instructions: Supplement LB growth medium with 2% glucose (w/v)
  Copy number: High Copy
Gene/Insert
  Gene/Insert name: None
Resource information
  A portion of this plasmid was derived from a plasmid made by: Jim Haseloff (Pollak et al. 2018 https://doi.org/10.1111/nph.15625)
Terms and licenses: Academic/Nonprofit Terms; Industry Terms: Not Available to Industry
Depositor comments: For standard propagation, supplement LB growth medium with 2% glucose (w/v) to repress sfYFP dropout expression, otherwise escape mutants may arise.
How to cite: pGLDV_1 [18o1G] was a gift from Charlie Gilbert & Nili Ostrov & Cultivarium Tools (Addgene plasmid # 199061 ; http://n2t.net/addgene:199061 ; RRID:Addgene_199061)
